>Addgene plasmid #75669 | MELK gRNA (BRDN0001146713) | addgene full sequence | sequence record 184332 | Addgene Assembled Sequence
CCCGGGTGCAAAGATGGATAAAGTTTTAAACAGAGAGGAATCTTTGCAGCTAATGGACCTTCTAGGTCTT
GAAAGGAGTGGGAATTGGCTCCGGTGCCCGTCAGTGGGCAGAGCGCACATCGCCCACAGTCCCCGAGAAG
TTGGGGGGAGGGGTCGGCAATTGATCCGGTGCCTAGAGAAGGTGGCGCGGGGTAAACTGGGAAAGTGATG
TCGTGTACTGGCTCCGCCTTTTTCCCGAGGGTGGGGGAGAACCGTATATAAGTGCAGTAGTCGCCGTGAA
CGTTCTTTTTCGCAACGGGTTTGCCGCCAGAACACAGGTAAGTGCCGTGTGTGGTTCCCGCGGGCCTGGC
CTCTTTACGGGTTATGGCCCTTGCGTGCCTTGAATTACTTCCACCTGGCTGCAGTACGTGATTCTTGATC
CCGAGCTTCGGGTTGGAAGTGGGTGGGAGAGTTCGAGGCCTTGCGCTTAAGGAGCCCCTTCGCCTCGTGC
TTGAGTTGAGGCCTGGCCTGGGCGCTGGGGCCGCCGCGTGCGAATCTGGTGGCACCTTCGCGCCTGTCTC
GCTGCTTTCGATAAGTCTCTAGCCATTTAAAATTTTTGATGACCTGCTGCGACGCTTTTTTTCTGGCAAG
ATAGTCTTGTAAATGCGGGCCAAGATCTGCACACTGGTATTTCGGTTTTTGGGGCCGCGGGCGGCGACGG
GGCCCGTGCGTCCCAGCGCACATGTTCGGCGAGGCGGGGCCTGCGAGCGCGGCCACCGAGAATCGGACGG
GGGTAGTCTCAAGCTGGCCGGCCTGCTCTGGTGCCTGGCCTCGCGCCGCCGTGTATCGCCCCGCCCTGGG
CGGCAAGGCTGGCCCGGTCGGCACCAGTTGCGTGAGCGGAAAGATGGCCGCTTCCCGGCCCTGCTGCAGG
GAGCTCAAAATGGAGGACGCGGCGCTCGGGAGAGCGGGCGGGTGAGTCACCCACACAAAGGAAAAGGGCC
TTTCCGTCCTCAGCCGTCGCTTCATGTGACTCCACGGAGTACCGGGCGCCGTCCAGGCACCTCGATTAGT
TCTCGAGCTTTTGGAGTACGTCGTCTTTAGGTTGGGGGGAGGGGTTTTATGCGATGGAGTTTCCCCACAC
TGAGTGGGTGGAGACTGAAGTTAGGCCAGCTTGGCACTTGATGTAATTCTCCTTGGAATTTGCCCTTTTT
GAGTTTGGATCTTGGTTCATTCTCAAGCCTCAGACAGTGGTTCAAAGTTTTTTTCTTCCATTTCAGGTGT
CGTGACGTACGGCCACCATGACCGAGTACAAGCCCACGGTGCGCCTCGCCACCCGCGACGACGTCCCCAG
GGCCGTACGCACCCTCGCCGCCGCGTTCGCCGACTACCCCGCCACGCGCCACACCGTCGATCCGGACCGC
CACATCGAGCGGGTCACCGAGCTGCAAGAACTCTTCCTCACGCGCGTCGGGCTCGACATCGGCAAGGTGT
GGGTCGCGGACGACGGCGCCGCCGTGGCGGTCTGGACCACGCCGGAGAGCGTCGAAGCGGGGGCGGTGTT
CGCCGAGATCGGCCCGCGCATGGCCGAGTTGAGCGGTTCCCGGCTGGCCGCGCAGCAACAGATGGAAGGC
CTCCTGGCGCCGCACCGGCCCAAGGAGCCCGCGTGGTTCCTGGCCACCGTCGGAGTCTCGCCCGACCACC
AGGGCAAGGGTCTGGGCAGCGCCGTCGTGCTCCCCGGAGTGGAGGCGGCCGAGCGCGCCGGGGTGCCCGC
CTTCCTGGAGACCTCCGCGCCCCGCAACCTCCCCTTCTACGAGCGGCTCGGCTTCACCGTCACCGCCGAC
GTCGAGGTGCCCGAAGGACCGCGCACCTGGTGCATGACCCGCAAGCCCGGTGCCTGAACGCGTTAAGTCG
ACAATCAACCTCTGGATTACAAAATTTGTGAAAGATTGACTGGTATTCTTAACTATGTTGCTCCTTTTAC
GCTATGTGGATACGCTGCTTTAATGCCTTTGTATCATGCTATTGCTTCCCGTATGGCTTTCATTTTCTCC
TCCTTGTATAAATCCTGGTTGCTGTCTCTTTATGAGGAGTTGTGGCCCGTTGTCAGGCAACGTGGCGTGG
TGTGCACTGTGTTTGCTGACGCAACCCCCACTGGTTGGGGCATTGCCACCACCTGTCAGCTCCTTTCCGG
GACTTTCGCTTTCCCCCTCCCTATTGCCACGGCGGAACTCATCGCCGCCTGCCTTGCCCGCTGCTGGACA
GGGGCTCGGCTGTTGGGCACTGACAATTCCGTGGTGTTGTCGGGGAAATCATCGTCCTTTCCTTGGCTGC
TCGCCTGTGTTGCCACCTGGATTCTGCGCGGGACGTCCTTCTGCTACGTCCCTTCGGCCCTCAATCCAGC
GGACCTTCCTTCCCGCGGCCTGCTGCCGGCTCTGCGGCCTCTTCCGCGTCTTCGCCTTCGCCCTCAGACG
AGTCGGATCTCCCTTTGGGCCGCCTCCCCGCGTCGACTTTAAGACCAATGACTTACAAGGCAGCTGTAGA
TCTTAGCCACTTTTTAAAAGAAAAGGGGGGACTGGAAGGGCTAATTCACTCCCAACGAAGACAAGATCTG
CTTTTTGCTTGTACTGGGTCTCTCTGGTTAGACCAGATCTGAGCCTGGGAGCTCTCTGGCTAACTAGGGA
ACCCACTGCTTAAGCCTCAATAAAGCTTGCCTTGAGTGCTTCAAGTAGTGTGTGCCCGTCTGTTGTGTGA
CTCTGGTAACTAGAGATCCCTCAGACCCTTTTAGTCAGTGTGGAAAATCTCTAGCAGTACGTATAGTAGT
TCATGTCATCTTATTATTCAGTATTTATAACTTGCAAAGAAATGAATATCAGAGAGTGAGAGGAACTTGT
TTATTGCAGCTTATAATGGTTACAAATAAAGCAATAGCATCACAAATTTCACAAATAAAGCATTTTTTTC
ACTGCATTCTAGTTGTGGTTTGTCCAAACTCATCAATGTATCTTATCATGTCTGGCTCTAGCTATCCCGC
CCCTAACTCCGCCCATCCCGCCCCTAACTCCGCCCAGTTCCGCCCATTCTCCGCCCCATGGCTGACTAAT
TTTTTTTATTTATGCAGAGGCCGAGGCCGCCTCGGCCTCTGAGCTATTCCAGAAGTAGTGAGGAGGCTTT
TTTGGAGGCCTAGGGACGTACCCAATTCGCCCTATAGTGAGTCGTATTACGCGCGCTCACTGGCCGTCGT
TTTACAACGTCGTGACTGGGAAAACCCTGGCGTTACCCAACTTAATCGCCTTGCAGCACATCCCCCTTTC
GCCAGCTGGCGTAATAGCGAAGAGGCCCGCACCGATCGCCCTTCCCAACAGTTGCGCAGCCTGAATGGCG
AATGGG
[124 nt withheld, positions 3367-3490]
C
[91 nt withheld, positions 3492-3582]
A
[49 nt withheld, positions 3584-3632]
CCTTTGACGTTGGAGTCCACGTTCTTT
[37 nt withheld, positions 3660-3696]
ACCCTATCTCGGTCTATTCTTTTGATTTATAAGGGATTTTGCCGATTTCGGCCTATTGGTTAAAAAATGA
GCTGATTTAACAAAAATTTAACGCGAATTTTAACAAAATATTAACGCTTACAATTTAGGTGGCACTTTTC
GGGGAAATGTGCGCGGAACCCCTATTTGTTTATTTTTCTAAATACATTCAAATATGTATCCGCTCATGAG
ACAATAACCCTGATAAATGCTTCAATAATATTGAAAAAGGAAGAGTATGAGTATTCAACATTTCCGTGTC
GCCCTTATTCCCTTTTTTGCGGCATTTTGCCTTCCTGTTTTTGCTCACCCAGAAACGCTGGTGAAAGTAA
AAGATGCTGAAGATCAGTTGGGTGCACGAGTGGGTTACATCGAACTGGATCTCAACAGCGGTAAGATCCT
TGAGAGTTTTCGCCCCGAAGAACGTTTTCCAATGATGAGCACTTTTAAAGTTCTGCTATGTGGCGCGGTA
TTATCCCGTATTGACGCCGGGCAAGAGCAACTCGGTCGCCGCATACACTATTCTCAGAATGACTTGGTTG
AGTACTCACCAGTCACAGAAAAGCATCTTACGGATGGCATGACAGTAAGAGAATTATGCAGTGCTGCCAT
AACCATGAGTGATAACACTGCGGCCAACTTACTTCTGACAACGATCGGAGGACCGAAGGAGCTAACCGCT
TTTTTGCACAACATGGGGGATCATGTAACTCGCCTTGATCGTTGGGAACCGGAGCTGAATGAAGCCATAC
CAAACGACGAGCGTGACACCACGATGCCTGTAGCAATGGCAACAACGTTGCGCAAACTATTAACTGGCGA
ACTACTTACTCTAGCTTCCCGGCAACAATTAATAGACTGGATGGAGGCGGATAAAGTTGCAGGACCACTT
CTGCGCTCGGCCCTTCCGGCTGGCTGGTTTATTGCTGATAAATCTGGAGCCGGTGAGCGTGGGTCTCGCG
GTATCATTGCAGCACTGGGGCCAGATGGTAAGCCCTCCCGTATCGTAGTTATCTACACGACGGGGAGTCA
GGCAACTATGGATGAACGAAATAGACAGATCGCTGAGATAGGTGCCTCACTGATTAAGCATTGGTAACTG
TCAGACCAAGTTTACTCATATATACTTTAGATTGATTTAAAACTTCATTTTTAATTTAAAAGGATCTAGG
TGAAGATCCTTTTTGATAATCTCATGACCAAAATCCCTTAACGTGAGTTTTCGTTCCACTGAGCGTCAGA
CCCCGTAGAAAAGATCAAAGGATCTTCTTGAGATCCTTTTTTTCTGCGCGTAATCTGCTGCTTGCAAACA
AAAAAACCACCGCTACCAGCGGTGGTTTGTTTGCCGGATCAAGAGCTACCAACTCTTTTTCCGAAGGTAA
CTGGCTTCAGCAGAGCGCAGATACCAAATACTGTTCTTCTAGTGTAGCCGTAGTTAGGCCACCACTTCAA
GAACTCTGTAGCACCGCCTACATACCTCGCTCTGCTAATCCTGTTACCAGTGGCTGCTGCCAGTGGCGAT
AAGTCGTGTCTTACCGGGTTGGACTCAAGACGATAGTTACCGGATAAGGCGCAGCGGTCGGGCTGAACGG
GGGGTTCGTGCACACAGCCCAGCTTGGAGCGAACGACCTACACCGAACTGAGATACCTACAGCGTGAGCT
ATGAGAAAGCGCCACGCTTCCCGAAGGGAGAAAGGCGGACAGGTATCCGGTAAGCGGCAGGGTCGGAACA
GGAGAGCGCACGAGGGAGCTTCCAGGGGGAAACGCCTGGTATCTTTATAGTCCTGTCGGGTTTCGCCACC
TCTGACTTGAGCGTCGATTTTTGTGATGCTCGTCAGGGGGGCGGAGCCTATGGAAAAACGCCAGCAACGC
GGCCTTTTTACGGTTCCTGGCCTTTTGCTGGCCTTTTGCTCACATGTTCTTTCCTGCGTTATCCCCTGAT
TCTGTGGATAACCGTATTACCGCCTTTGAGTGAGCTGATACCGCTCGCCGCAGCCGAACGACCGAGCGCA
GCGAGTCAGTGAGCGAGGAAGCGGAAGAGCGCCCAATACGCAAACCGCCTCTCCCCGCGCGTTGGCCGAT
TCATTAATGCAGCTGGCACGACAGGTTTCCCGACTGGAAAGCGGGCAGTGAGCGCAACGCAATTAATGTG
AGTTAGCTCACTCATTAGGCACCCCAGGCTTTACACTTTATGCTTCCGGCTCGTATGTTGTGTGGAATTG
TGAGCGGATAACAATTTCACACAGGAAACAGCTATGACCATGATTACGCCAAGCGCGCAATTAACCCTCA
CTAAAGGGAACAAAAGCTGGAGCTGCAAGCTTAATGTAGTCTTATGCAATACTCTTGTAGTCTTGCAACA
TGGTAACGATGAGTTAGCAACATGCCTTACAAGGAGAGAAAAAGCACCGTGCATGCCGATTGGTGGAAGT
AAGGTGGTACGATCGTGCCTTATTAGGAAGGCAACAGACGGGTCTGACATGGATTGGACGAACCACTGAA
TTGCCGCATTGCAGAGATATTGTATTTAAGTGCCTAGCTCGATACATAAACGGGTCTCTCTGGTTAGACC
AGATCTGAGCCTGGGAGCTCTCTGGCTAACTAGGGAACCCACTGCTTAAGCCTCAATAAAGCTTGCCTTG
AGTGCTTCAAGTAGTGTGTGCCCGTCTGTTGTGTGACTCTGGTAACTAGAGATCCCTCAGACCCTTTTAG
TCAGTGTGGAAAATCTCTAGCAGTGGCGCCCGAACAGGGACTTGAAAGCGAAAGGGAAACCAGAGGAGCT
CTCTCGACGCAGGACTCGGCTTGCTGAAGCGCGCACGGCAAGAGGCGAGGGGCGGCGACTGGTGAGTACG
CCAAAAATTTTGACTAGCGGAGGCTAGAAGGAGAGAGATGGGTGCGAGAGCGTCAGTATTAAGCGGGGGA
GAATTAGATCGCGATGGGAAAAAATTCGGTTAAGGCCAGGGGGAAAGAAAAAATATAAATTAAAACATAT
AGTATGGGCAAGCAGGGAGCTAGAACGATTCGCAGTTAATCCTGGCCTGTTAGAAACATCAGAAGGCTGT
AGACAAATACTGGGACAGCTACAACCATCCCTTCAGACAGGATCAGAAGAACTTAGATCATTATATAATA
CAGTAGCAACCCTCTATTGTGTGCATCAAAGGATAGAGATAAAAGACACCAAGGAAGCTTTAGACAAGAT
AGAGGAAGAGCAAAACAAAAGTAAGACCACCGCACAGCAAGCGGCCGCTGATCTTCAGACCTGGAGGAGG
AGATATGAGGGACAATTGGAGAAGTGAATTATATAAATATAAAGTAGTAAAAATTGAACCATTAGGAGTA
GCACCCACCAAGGCAAAGAGAAGAGTGGTGCAGAGAGAAAAAAGAGCAGTGGGAATAGGAGCTTTGTTCC
TTGGGTTCTTGGGAGCAGCAGGAAGCACTATGGGCGCAGCGTCAATGACGCTGACGGTACAGGCCAGACA
ATTATTGTCTGGTATAGTGCAGCAGCAGAACAATTTGCTGAGGGCTATTGAGGCGCAACAGCATCTGTTG
CAACTCACAGTCTGGGGCATCAAGCAGCTCCAGGCAAGAATCCTGGCTGTGGAAAGATACCTAAAGGATC
AACAGCTCCTGGGGATTTGGGGTTGCTCTGGAAAACTCATTTGCACCACTGCTGTGCCTTGGAATGCTAG
TTGGAGTAATAAATCTCTGGAACAGATTTGGAATCACACGACCTGGATGGAGTGGGACAGAGAAATTAAC
AATTACACAAGCTTAATACACTCCTTAATTGAAGAATCGCAAAACCAGCAAGAAAAGAATGAACAAGAAT
TATTGGAATTAGATAAATGGGCAAGTTTGTGGAATTGGTTTAACATAACAAATTGGCTGTGGTATATAAA
ATTATTCATAATGATAGTAGGAGGCTTGGTAGGTTTAAGAATAGTTTTTGCTGTACTTTCTATAGTGAAT
AGAGTTAGGCAGGGATATTCACCATTATCGTTTCAGACCCACCTCCCAACCCCGAGGGGACCCAGAGAGG
GCCTATTTCCCATGATTCCTTCATATTTGCATATACGATACAAGGCTGTTAGAGAGATAATTAGAATTAA
TTTGACTGTAAACACAAAGATATTAGTACAAAATACGTGACGTAGAAAGTAATAATTTCTTGGGTAGTTT
GCAGTTTTAAAATTATGTTTTAAAATGGACTATCATATGCTTACCGTAACTTGAAAGTATTTCGATTTCT
TGGCTTTATATATCTTGTGGAAAGGACGAAACACCGGCAGCACCTGAGTTAATACAGTTTTAGAGCTAGA
AATAGCAAGTTAAAATAAGGCTAGTCCGTTATCAACTTGAAAAAGTGGCACCGAGTCGGTGCTTTTTTAA
GCTTGGCGTAACTAGATCTTGAGACAAATGGCAGTATTCATCCACAATTTTAAAAGAAAAGGGGGGATTG
GGGGGTACAGTGCAGGGGAAAGAATAGTAGACATAATAGCAACAGACATACAAACTAAAGAATTACAAAA
ACAAATTACAAAAATTCAAAATTTTCGGGTTTATTACAGGGACAGCAGAGATCCACTTTGGCGCCGGCTC
GAGGGGG
Features (pLannotate 1.2.2; 29 found; start..end, strand, type, name):
     14..80      +  CDS            small t antigen (fragment): SV40 (simian virus 40) small t antigen
    106..317     +  promoter       EF-1α core promoter: core promoter for human elongation factor EF-1α
    318..1256    +  intron         EF-1α intron A: intron upstream of the start codon of human EF-1α
   1278..1877    +  CDS            PuroR (fragment): puromycin N-acetyltransferase; pac from Streptomyces; confers resistance to puromycin
   1893..2481    +  misc_feature   WPRE: woodchuck hepatitis virus posttranscriptional regulatory element
   2532..2551    +  misc_feature   cPPT/CTS (fragment): central polypurine tract and central termination sequence of HIV-1
   2553..2786    +  LTR            3' LTR (ΔU3): self-inactivating 3' long terminal repeat (LTR) from HIV-1
   2864..2985    +  polyA_signal   SV40 poly(A) signal: SV40 polyadenylation signal
   3025..3160    +  rep_origin     SV40 ori: SV40 origin of replication
   3181..3199    -  promoter       T7 promoter: promoter for bacteriophage T7 RNA polymerase
   3207..3362    +  CDS            lacZα (fragment): LacZα fragment of β-galactosidase; lacZ fragment
   3367..3795    +  rep_origin     f1 ori (sequence partly withheld): f1 bacteriophage origin of replication; arrow indicates direction of (+) strand synthesis
   3848..3952    +  promoter       AmpR promoter: bla
   3953..4813    +  CDS            AmpR: β-lactamase; bla; confers resistance to ampicillin, carbenicillin, and related antibiotics
   4984..5572    +  rep_origin     ori: high-copy-number ColE1/pMB1/pBR322/pUC origin of replication
   5755..5847    +  CDS            lacI (fragment): lac repressor; lacI; The lac repressor binds to the lac operator to inhibit transcription in E. coli. This inhibition can be relieved by adding lactose or isopropyl-β-D-thiogalactopyranoside (IPTG).
   5860..5881    +  protein_bind   CAP binding site: CAP binding activates transcription in the presence of cAMP. E. coli catabolite activator protein
   5896..5926    +  promoter       lac promoter: promoter for the E. coli lac operon
   5934..5950    +  protein_bind   lac operator: The lac repressor binds to the lac operator to inhibit transcription in E. coli. This inhibition can be relieved by adding lactose or isopropyl-β-D-thiogalactopyranoside (IPTG). lac repressor encoded by lacI
   5995..6013    +  promoter       T3 promoter: promoter for bacteriophage T3 RNA polymerase
   6041..6267    +  promoter       RSV promoter: Rous sarcoma virus enhancer/promoter
   6268..6448    +  LTR            5' LTR (truncated): truncated 5' long terminal repeat (LTR) from HIV-1
   6495..6620    +  misc_feature   HIV-1 Ψ: packaging signal of human immunodeficiency virus type 1
   6604..6967    +  CDS            HIV-1 gag (fragment): gag protein from human immunodeficiency virus 1; gag
   7113..7346    +  misc_feature   RRE: The Rev response element (RRE) of HIV-1 allows for Rev-dependent mRNA export from the nucleus to the cytoplasm.
   7723..7749    +  CDS            Rev (fragment): human immunodeficiency virus 1 (HIV-1) Rev protein; rev; enhances nuclear export of unspliced and incompletely spliced viral mRNAs
   7753..7993    +  promoter       U6 promoter: RNA polymerase III promoter for human U6 snRNA
   8023..8098    +  misc_RNA       gRNA scaffold: guide RNA scaffold for the Streptococcus pyogenes CRISPR/Cas9 system
   8154..8271    +  misc_feature   cPPT/CTS: central polypurine tract and central termination sequence of HIV-1
