[The description below was written by a language model from this plasmid's Addgene catalogue record and pLannotate feature annotations shown in this document.]
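Description:
MELK gRNA (BRDN0001146713) is a third-generation lentiviral transfer plasmid built on the lentiGuide-Puro backbone that expresses a single CRISPR guide RNA against human MELK (also known as HPK38). It is propagated in E. coli as a high-copy plasmid through a ColE1/pUC-type origin with β-lactamase (ampicillin) selection. The backbone also carries an f1 origin, an SV40 origin and poly(A) signal, and remnants of a lac/T7/T3 cloning region.

The viral portion begins with an RSV promoter fused to a truncated HIV-1 5' LTR, which allows Tat-independent production of genomic RNA. This is followed by the Ψ packaging signal with a partial gag sequence, the Rev response element for nuclear export, and a cPPT/CTS element that aids nuclear import. It ends in a U3-deleted, self-inactivating 3' LTR. Within this frame, a human U6 RNA polymerase III promoter drives the MELK-specific 20-nt spacer joined to the Streptococcus pyogenes Cas9 guide scaffold. A separate cassette uses the EF-1α core promoter with its intron A to express puromycin N-acetyltransferase, stabilised by a downstream WPRE, so transduced mammalian cells can be selected with puromycin.

The guide was designed to match multiple MELK reference transcripts, and it corresponds to an entry in a human kinome gRNA library. The plasmid does not encode Cas9, so it must be paired with a separate Cas9 vector such as lentiCas9-Blast or used in cells that already express Cas9. Its typical application is Cas9-mediated disruption of MELK after lentiviral delivery.
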