Addgene plasmid #75669: MELK gRNA (BRDN0001146713)
Purpose: 3rd generation lentiviral gRNA plasmid targeting human MELK
Depositing lab: John Doench & David Root. Depositing organization: Broad Institute. Publication: Optimized sgRNA design to maximize activity and minimize off-target effects of CRISPR-Cas9. Doench JG, Fusi N, Sullender M, Hegde M, Vaimberg EW, Donovan KF, Smith I, Tothova Z, Wilen C, Orchard R, Virgin HW, Listgarten J, Root DE. Nat Biotechnol. 2016 Jan 18. doi: 10.1038/nbt.3437. PubMed 26780180.
Backbone
  Vector backbone: lentiGuide-Puro
  Backbone manufacturer: Zhang Lab (Addgene plasmid # 52963)
  Vector type: Mammalian Expression, Lentiviral, CRISPR
  Selectable markers: Puromycin
Growth in bacteria
  Bacterial resistance: Ampicillin, 100 μg/mL
  Growth temperature: 37°C
  Growth strain: DH5alpha
  Copy number: High Copy
Gene/Insert
  Gene/Insert name: MELK (alt names: MELK; NM_001256685.1)
  gRNA/shRNA sequence: GCAGCACCTGAGTTAATACA
  Species: H. sapiens (human)
  Entrez Gene: MELK (a.k.a. HPK38)
  Promoter: hU6
  Cloning method: Unknown
  Sequencing primers: 5′ U6-F; 3′ pS2-R
Terms and licenses: Academic/Nonprofit Terms; Industry Terms: Not Available to Industry
Depositor comments: The gRNA was designed to target the following Genbank reference sequence(s): NM_001256685.1,NM_001256687.1,NM_001256688.1,NM_001256689.1,NM_001256690.1,NM_001256691.1,NM_001256692.1,NM_014791.3. Note that this plasmid does NOT contain Cas9. It should be used in conjunction with lentiCas9-Blast (Addgene #52962) or otherwise with cell lines already expressing Cas9. Browse the full kinome gRNA library at http://www.addgene.org/pooled-library/broadgpp-human-kinome/ or visit http://www.broadinstitute.org/rnai/public/ for detailed protocols and information.
How to cite: MELK gRNA (BRDN0001146713) was a gift from John Doench & David Root (Addgene plasmid # 75669 ; http://n2t.net/addgene:75669 ; RRID:Addgene_75669)
