>Addgene plasmid #75669 | MELK gRNA (BRDN0001146713) | depositor partial sequence | sequence record 143129 | Target Sequence
GCAGCACCTGAGTTAATACA
