>Addgene plasmid #75669 | MELK gRNA (BRDN0001146713) | addgene partial sequence | sequence record 184331 | hU6-F
CGTGACGTAGAAAGTAATAATTTCTTGGGTAGTTTGCAGTTTTAAAATTATGTTTTAAAATGGACTATCA
TATGCTTACCGTAACTTGAAAGTATTTCGATTTCTTGGCTTTATATATCTTGTGGAAAGGACGAAACACC
GGCAGCACCTGAGTTAATACAGTTTTAGAGCTAGAAATAGCAAGTTAAAATAAGGCTAGTCCGTTATCAA
CTTGAAAAAGTGGCACCGAGTCGGTGCTTTTTTAAGCTTGGCGTAACTAGATCTTGAGACAAATGGCAGT
ATTCATCCACAATTTTAAAAGAAAAGGGGGGATTGGGGGGTACAGTGCAGGGGAAAGAATAGTAGACATA
ATAGCAACAGACATACAAACTAAAGAATTACAAAAACAAATTACAAAAATTCAAAATTTTCGGGTTTATT
ACAGGGACAGCAGAGATCCACTTTGGCGCCGGCTCGAGGGGGCCCGGGTGCAAAGATGGATAAAGTTTTA
AACAGAGAGGAATCTTTGCAGCTAATGGACCTTCTAGGTCTTGAAAGGAGTGGGAATTGGCTCCGGTGCC
CGTCAGTGGG
